Addgene plasmid #235295: EF1a-mRuby2(miRE.FF4)-TS.FF4x4-bGH
Purpose: ComMAND closed-loop circuit regulating mRuby2 with 4 copies of microRNA target sites
Depositing lab: Kate Galloway. Depositing organization: Massachusetts Institute of Technology. Publication: Model-guided design of microRNA-based gene circuits supports precise dosage of transgenic cargoes into diverse primary cells. Love KS, Johnstone CP, Peterman EL, Gaglione S, Birnbaum ME, Galloway KE. Cell Syst. 2025 Apr 22:101269. doi: 10.1016/j.cels.2025.101269. PubMed 40300600.
Backbone
  Vector backbone: pShip.USI (upstream inverted)
  Backbone manufacturer: Galloway lab
  Backbone size w/o insert (bp): 2046
  Vector type: Mammalian Expression, Synthetic Biology
Growth in bacteria
  Bacterial resistance: Kanamycin, 50 μg/mL
  Growth temperature: 30°C
  Growth strain: NEB Stable
  Copy number: High Copy
Gene/Insert
  Gene/Insert name: mRuby2
  Species: Entacmaea quadricolor
  Insert size (bp): 711
  Promoter: EF1a (human EF1a)
  Cloning method: Golden Gate
  Sequencing primers: 5′ CATCAGAGATTTTGAGACAC; 3′ gcgtttctacaaactcttcc
Resource information
  A portion of this plasmid was derived from a plasmid made by: Addgene #90236
Terms and licenses: Academic/Nonprofit Terms; Industry Terms: Not Available to Industry
Depositor comments: Alt name: pKG3184 ; Please visit https://doi.org/10.1101/2024.06.25.600629 for bioRxiv preprint.
How to cite: EF1a-mRuby2(miRE.FF4)-TS.FF4x4-bGH was a gift from Kate Galloway (Addgene plasmid # 235295 ; http://n2t.net/addgene:235295 ; RRID:Addgene_235295)
