[The description below was written by a language model from this plasmid's Addgene catalogue record and pLannotate feature annotations shown in this document.]
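Description:
EF1a-mRuby2(miRE.FF4)-TS.FF4x4-bGH (alternative name pKG3184) is a mammalian expression and synthetic-biology plasmid of about 4.8 kb, assembled by Golden Gate cloning into the small pShip.USI (upstream inverted) backbone. It is maintained in bacteria through a high-copy ColE1/pUC-type origin and selected with a kanamycin resistance gene (aminoglycoside phosphotransferase). The rrnB T1 and T2 terminators lie between the mammalian cassette and the bacterial elements, presumably insulating one from the other.

The payload is a single transcription unit implementing the ComMAND closed-loop circuit, a microRNA-based incoherent feedforward design intended to buffer transgene output against variation in dosage. The human EF1a promoter with its intron A drives mRuby2, a monomeric red fluorescent protein derived from Entacmaea quadricolor. The feature table shows the mRuby2 coding sequence split into a short 5' fragment and a longer 3' fragment. The interval between them contains miR-30a-derived flanking sequence, which is consistent with the "miRE.FF4" element in the name: a synthetic FF4 microRNA in a miRE scaffold, apparently carried within an intron that interrupts the reporter. According to the name and stated purpose, four copies of the FF4 target site sit downstream of the coding sequence, although the feature table does not annotate them. A bGH polyadenylation signal follows. Each transcript therefore yields both the microRNA and an mRNA that the microRNA represses, so output is self-limiting. A short match annotated as a TRE3GV promoter fragment just upstream of mRuby2 is probably an incidental hit to a shared leader sequence rather than a functional Tet-responsive promoter. The construct serves as a fluorescent readout for characterising circuit behaviour with four target sites.
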