Features (pLannotate 1.2.2; 12 found; start..end, strand, type, name):
    544..755     +  promoter       EF-1α core promoter: core promoter for human elongation factor EF-1α
    756..869     +  intron         EF-1α intron A (fragment): intron upstream of the start codon of human EF-1α
   1495..1698    +  intron         EF-1α intron A: truncated intron upstream of the start codon of human EF-1α
   1707..1741    +  promoter       TRE3GV promoter (fragment): 3rd-generation Tet-responsive promoter that can be activated by binding of Tet-On® 3G, optimized for retroviral and lentiviral vectors
   1768..1818    +  CDS            mRuby2 (fragment): mRuby2 is a basic (constitutively fluorescent) red fluorescent protein published in 2012, derived from Entacmaea quadricolor. It has moderate acid sensitivity.
   2077..2189    +  ncRNA          3' miR-30a: sequence downstream of the 71-nt precursor of the human miR-30a microRNA (Zeng et al., 2002) miRNA
   2231..2895    +  CDS            mRuby2 (fragment): monomeric red fluorescent protein derived from mRuby, with improved photophysical properties (Lam et al., 2012)
   3019..3243    +  polyA_signal   bGH poly(A) signal: bovine growth hormone polyadenylation signal
   3311..3338    -  terminator     rrnB T2 terminator: transcription terminator T2 from the E. coli rrnB gene
   3470..3513    +  terminator     rrnB T1 terminator: Escherichia coli rrnB; transcription terminator T1 from the E. coli rrnB gene
   3681..4269    -  rep_origin     ori: high-copy-number ColE1/pMB1/pBR322/pUC origin of replication
   4359..404     -  CDS            KanR (across the origin): aminoglycoside phosphotransferase; aph(3')-Ia; confers resistance to kanamycin in bacteria or G418 (Geneticin®) in eukaryotes
>Addgene plasmid #235295 | EF1a-mRuby2(miRE.FF4)-TS.FF4x4-bGH | addgene full sequence | sequence record 484449 | Addgene NGS Result
CAAACAGGAATCGAATGCAACCGGCGCAGGAACACTGCCAGCGCATCAACAATATTTTCACCTGAATCAG
GATATTCTTCTAATACCTGGAATGCTGTTTTTCCGGGGATCGCAGTGGTGAGTAACCATGCATCACCAGG
AGTACGGATAAAATGCTTGATGGTCGGAAGAAGCATAAATTCCGTCAGCCAGTTTAGTCTGACCATCTCA
TCTGTAACATCATTGGCAACGCTACCTTTGCCATGTTTCAGAAACAACTCTGGCGCATCGGGCTTCCCAT
ACAAGCGATAGATTGTCGCACCTGATTGCCCGACATTATCGCGAGCCCATTTATACCCATATAAATCAGC
ATCCATGTTGGAATTTAATCGCGGCCTCGACGTTTCCCGTTGAATATGGCTCATAACACCCCTTGTATTA
CTGTTTATGTAAGCAGACAGTTTTATTGTTCATGATGATATATTTTTATCTTGTGCAATGTAACATCAGA
GATTTTGAGACACGGGCACCTGCAGTCTTCGTACTGCTCCGGTGCCCGTCAGTGGGCAGAGCGCACATCG
CCCACAGTCCCCGAGAAGTTGGGGGGAGGGGTCGGCAATTGAACCGGTGCCTAGAGAAGGTGGCGCGGGG
TAAACTGGGAAAGTGATGTCGTGTACTGGCTCCGCCTTTTTCCCGAGGGTGGGGGAGAACCGTATATAAG
TGCAGTAGTCGCCGTGAACGTTCTTTTTCGCAACGGGTTTGCCGCCAGAACACAGGTAAGTGCCGTGTGT
GGTTCCCGCGGGCCTGGCCTCTTTACGGGTTATGGCCCTTGCGTGCCTTGAATTACTTCCACGCCCCTGG
CTGCAGTACGTGATTCTTGATCCCGAGCTTCGGGTTGGAAGTGGGTGGGAGAGTTCGAGGCCTTGCGCTT
AAGGAGCCCCTTCGCCTCGTGCTTGAGTTGAGGCCTGGCTTGGGCGCTGGGGCCGCCGCGTGCGAATCTG
GTGGCACCTTCGCGCCTGTCTCGCTGCTTTCGATAAGTCTCTAGCCATTTAAAATTTTTGATGACCTGCT
GCGACGCTTTTTTTCTGGCAAGATAGTCTTGTAAATGCGGGCCAAGATCTGCACACTGGTATTTCGGTTT
TTGGGGCCGCGGGCGGCGACGGGGCCCGTGCGTCCCAGCGCACATGTTCGGCGAGGCGGGGCCTGCGAGC
GCGGCCACCGAGAATCGGACGGGGGTAGTCTCAAGCTGGCCGGCCTGCTCTGGTGCCTGGCCTCGCGCCG
CCGTGTATCGCCCCGCCCTGGGCGGCAAGGCTGGCCCGGTCGGCACCAGTTGCGTGAGCGGAAAGATGGC
CGCTTCCCGGCCCTGCTGCAGGGAGCTCAAAATGGAGGACGCGGCGCTCGGGAGAGCGGGCGGGTGAGTC
ACCCACACAAAGGAAAAGGGCCTTTCCGTCCTCAGCCGTCGCTTCATGTGACTCCACGGAGTACCGGGCG
CCGTCCAGGCACCTCGATTAGTTCTCGAGCTTTTGGAGTACGTCGTCTTTAGGTTGGGGGGAGGGGTTTT
ATGCGATGGAGTTTCCCCACACTGAGTGGGTGGAGACTGAAGTTAGGCCAGCTTGGCACTTGATGTAATT
CTCCTTGGAATTTGCCCTTTTTGAGTTTGGATCTTGGTTCATTCTCAAGCCTCAGACAGTGGTTCAAAGT
TTTTTTCTTCCATTTCAGGTGTCGTGAGAGCTCGTTTAGTGAACCGTCAGATCGCCTGGAGACGCCATCC
ACGCTGTAATGGCCACCATGGTGTCTAAGGGCGAAGAGCTGATCAAGGAAAATATGCGTATGAAGGTAAG
TGTGCTCGCTTCGGCAGCACATATACTATGTTGAATGAGGCTTCAGTACTTTACAGAATCGTTGCCTGCA
CATCTTGGAAACACTTGCTGGGATTACTTCTTCAGGGACTTCTTAACCCAACAGAAGGCTCGAGAAGGTA
TATTGCTGTTGACAGTGAGCGCCGCTTGAAGTCTTTAATTAAATAGTGAAGCCACAGATGTATTTAATTA
AAGACTTCAAGCGGTGCCTACTGCCTCGGACTTCAAGGGGCTAGAATTCAAGGGGCTACTTTAGGAGCAA
TTATCTTGTTTACTAAAACTGAATACCTTGCTATCTCTTTGATACATTTTTACAAAGCTGAATTAAAATG
GTATAAATTAAATCACTTTTTTCAATTGTACTAACTTCGAGTCTTCTTTTTTTTTTTCACAGGTGGTCAT
GGAAGGTTCGGTCAACGGCCACCAATTCAAATGCACAGGTGAAGGAGAAGGCAATCCGTACATGGGAACT
CAAACCATGAGGATCAAAGTCATCGAGGGAGGACCCCTGCCATTTGCCTTTGACATTCTTGCCACGTCGT
TCATGTATGGCAGCCGTACTTTTATCAAGTACCCGAAAGGCATTCCTGATTTCTTTAAACAGTCCTTTCC
TGAGGGTTTTACTTGGGAAAGAGTTACGAGATACGAAGATGGTGGAGTCGTCACCGTCATGCAGGACACC
AGCCTTGAGGATGGCTGTCTCGTTTACCACGTCCAAGTCAGAGGGGTAAACTTTCCCTCCAATGGTCCCG
TGATGCAGAAGAAGACCAAGGGTTGGGAGCCTAATACAGAGATGATGTATCCAGCAGATGGTGGTCTGAG
GGGATACACTCATATGGCACTGAAAGTTGATGGTGGTGGCCATCTGTCTTGCTCTTTCGTAACAACTTAC
AGGTCAAAAAAGACCGTCGGGAACATCAAGATGCCCGGTATCCATGCCGTTGATCACCGCCTGGAAAGGT
TAGAGGAAAGTGACAATGAAATGTTCGTAGTACAACGCGAACACGCAGTTGCCAAGTTCGCCGGGCTTGG
TGGTGGGATGGACGAGCTGTACAAGTAACAACAAGCTTGTGGCCGCTTGAAGTCTTTAATTAAACCGCTT
GAAGTCTTTAATTAAACCCGCTTGAAGTCTTTAATTAAACCGCTTGAAGTCTTTAATTAAACCTAGGAGG
AGTTGCACCTGTGCCTTCTAGTTGCCAGCCATCTGTTGTTTGCCCCTCCCCCGTGCCTTCCTTGACCCTG
GAAGGTGCCACTCCCACTGTCCTTTCCTAATAAAATGAGGAAATTGCATCGCATTGTCTGAGTAGGTGTC
ATTCTATTCTGGGGGGTGGGGTGGGGCAGGACAGCAAGGGGGAGGATTGGGAAGACAATAGCAGGCATGC
TGGGGATGCGGTGGGCTCTATGGCGCTAGTAGACTGCAGGTGGGCCCGAGCTTAAGTAACTAACTAACAG
GAAGAGTTTGTAGAAACGCAAAAAGGCCATCCGTCAGGATGGCCTTCTGCTTAGTTTGATGCCTGGCAGT
TTATGGCGGGCGTCCTGCCCGCCACCCTCCGGGCCGTTGCTTCACAACGTTCAAATCCGCTCCCGGCGGA
TTTGTCCTACTCAGGAGAGCGTTCACCGACAAACAACAGATAAAACGAAAGGCCCAGTCTTCCGACTGAG
CCTTTCGTTTTATTTGATGCCTGGCAGTTCCCTACTCTCGCTTAGTAGTTAGACGTCCCCGAGATCCATG
CTAGCGGTAATACGGTTATCCACAGAATCAGGGGATAACGCAGGAAAGAACATGTGAGCAAAAGGCCAGC
AAAAGGCCAGGAACCGTAAAAAGGCCGCGTTGCTGGCGTTTTTCCATAGGCTCCGCCCCCCTGACGAGCA
TCACAAAAATCGACGCTCAAGTCAGAGGTGGCGAAACCCGACAGGACTATAAAGATACCAGGCGTTTCCC
CCTGGAAGCTCCCTCGTGCGCTCTCCTGTTCCGACCCTGCCGCTTACCGGATACCTGTCCGCCTTTCTCC
CTTCGGGAAGCGTGGCGCTTTCTCATAGCTCACGCTGTAGGTATCTCAGTTCGGTGTAGGTCGTTCGCTC
CAAGCTGGGCTGTGTGCACGAACCCCCCGTTCAGCCCGACCGCTGCGCCTTATCCGGTAACTATCGTCTT
GAGTCCAACCCGGTAAGACACGACTTATCGCCACTGGCAGCAGCCACTGGTAACAGGATTAGCAGAGCGA
GGTATGTAGGCGGTGCTACAGAGTTCTTGAAGTGGTGGCCTAACTACGGCTACACTAGAAGAACAGTATT
TGGTATCTGCGCTCTGCTGAAGCCAGTTACCTTCGGAAAAAGAGTTGGTAGCTCTTGATCCGGCAAACAA
ACCACCGCTGGTAGCGGTGGTTTTTTTGTTTGCAAGCAGCAGATTACGCGCAGAAAAAAAGGATCTCAAG
AAGATCCTTTGATCTTTTCTACGGGGTCTGACGCTCAGTGGAACGGGGCCCAATCTGAATAATGTTACAA
CCAATTAACCAATTCTGATTAGAAAAACTCATCGAGCATCAAATGAAACTGCAATTTATTCATATCAGGA
TTATCAATACCATATTTTTGAAAAAGCCGTTTCTGTAATGAAGGAGAAAACTCACCGAGGCAGTTCCATA
GGATGGCAAGATCCTGGTATCGGTCTGCGATTCCGACTCGTCCAACATCAATACAACCTATTAATTTCCC
CTCGTCAAAAATAAGGTTATCAAGTGAGAAATCACCATGAGTGACGACTGAATCCGGTGAGAATGGCAAA
AGTTTATGCATTTCTTTCCAGACTTGTTCAACAGGCCAGCCATTACGCTCGTCATCAAAATCACTCGCAT
CAACCAAACCGTTATTCATTCGTGATTGCGCCTGAGCTAGACGAAATACGCGATCGCTGTTAAAAGGACA
ATTA
