>Addgene plasmid #235295 | EF1a-mRuby2(miRE.FF4)-TS.FF4x4-bGH | depositor partial sequence | sequence record 463214 | mRuby2(miRE.FF4), mRuby2 with intronic microRNA
ATGGTGTCTAAGGGCGAAGAGCTGATCAAGGAAAATATGCGTATGAAGGTAAGTGTGCTCGCTTCGGCAG
CACATATACTATGTTGAATGAGGCTTCAGTACTTTACAGAATCGTTGCCTGCACATCTTGGAAACACTTG
CTGGGATTACTTCTTCAGGGACTTCTTAACCCAACAGAAGGCTCGAGAAGGTATATTGCTGTTGACAGTG
AGCGCCGCTTGAAGTCTTTAATTAAATAGTGAAGCCACAGATGTATTTAATTAAAGACTTCAAGCGGTGC
CTACTGCCTCGGACTTCAAGGGGCTAGAATTCAAGGGGCTACTTTAGGAGCAATTATCTTGTTTACTAAA
ACTGAATACCTTGCTATCTCTTTGATACATTTTTACAAAGCTGAATTAAAATGGTATAAATTAAATCACT
TTTTTCAATTGTACTAACTTCGAGTCTTCTTTTTTTTTTTCACAGGTGGTCATGGAAGGTTCGGTCAACG
GCCACCAATTCAAATGCACAGGTGAAGGAGAAGGCAATCCGTACATGGGAACTCAAACCATGAGGATCAA
AGTCATCGAGGGAGGACCCCTGCCATTTGCCTTTGACATTCTTGCCACGTCGTTCATGTATGGCAGCCGT
ACTTTTATCAAGTACCCGAAAGGCATTCCTGATTTCTTTAAACAGTCCTTTCCTGAGGGTTTTACTTGGG
AAAGAGTTACGAGATACGAAGATGGTGGAGTCGTCACCGTCATGCAGGACACCAGCCTTGAGGATGGCTG
TCTCGTTTACCACGTCCAAGTCAGAGGGGTAAACTTTCCCTCCAATGGTCCCGTGATGCAGAAGAAGACC
AAGGGTTGGGAGCCTAATACAGAGATGATGTATCCAGCAGATGGTGGTCTGAGGGGATACACTCATATGG
CACTGAAAGTTGATGGTGGTGGCCATCTGTCTTGCTCTTTCGTAACAACTTACAGGTCAAAAAAGACCGT
CGGGAACATCAAGATGCCCGGTATCCATGCCGTTGATCACCGCCTGGAAAGGTTAGAGGAAAGTGACAAT
GAAATGTTCGTAGTACAACGCGAACACGCAGTTGCCAAGTTCGCCGGGCTTGGTGGTGGGATGGACGAGC
TGTACAAG
